Addgene plasmid #217713: HA-MBP-TEVpCS-ADGRA3 CTFdeltaTA-FLAG
Purpose: Mammalian expression of Adhesion G Protein-Coupled Receptor transmembrane domains
Depositing lab: Stephen Blacklow. Depositing organization: Harvard Medical School. Publication: Heterogeneity of tethered agonist signaling in adhesion G protein-coupled receptors. Dates AN, Jones DTD, Smith JS, Skiba MA, Rich MF, Burruss MM, Kruse AC, Blacklow SC. Cell Chem Biol. 2024 Aug 15;31(8):1542-1553.e4. doi: 10.1016/j.chembiol.2024.03.004. Epub 2024 Apr 11. PubMed 38608683.
Backbone
  Vector backbone: pFuse-hIgG1-Fc2
  Backbone manufacturer: Invitrogen
  Vector type: Mammalian Expression
Growth in bacteria
  Bacterial resistance: Bleocin (Zeocin), 50 μg/mL
  Growth temperature: 37°C
  Growth strain: DH5alpha
  Copy number: High Copy
Gene/Insert
  Gene/Insert name: ADGRA3 (alt name: GPR125)
  Species: H. sapiens (human)
  Mutation: Deletion of residues 1-743
  Entrez Gene: ADGRA3 (a.k.a. GPR125, PGR21, TEM5L)
  Tag / fusion protein: HA (N terminal on insert); FLAG (C terminal on insert)
  Cloning method: Gibson Cloning
Terms and licenses: Academic/Nonprofit Terms; Industry Terms: Not Available to Industry
Depositor comments: Please visit https://www.biorxiv.org/content/10.1101/2022.07.14.500097v2 for bioRxiv preprint.
How to cite: HA-MBP-TEVpCS-ADGRA3 CTFdeltaTA-FLAG was a gift from Stephen Blacklow (Addgene plasmid # 217713 ; http://n2t.net/addgene:217713 ; RRID:Addgene_217713)
