[The description below was written by a language model from this plasmid's Addgene catalogue record and pLannotate feature annotations shown in this document.]
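Description:
HA-MBP-TEVpCS-ADGRA3 CTFdeltaTA-FLAG is a 7.1 kb mammalian expression plasmid built on the pFuse-hIgG1-Fc2 backbone. It is propagated in E. coli from a high-copy ColE1/pUC-type origin. Selection uses Zeocin through the Sh ble bleomycin-binding gene. That gene sits downstream of both a CMV enhancer/promoter and the bacterial EM7 promoter and is followed by a β-globin poly(A) signal, so the same marker can in principle be expressed in bacteria and in mammalian cells.

The payload is driven by the composite promoter typical of this backbone, an EF-1α core promoter joined to a truncated HTLV-1 5' LTR segment. An upstream synthetic poly(A) signal and transcriptional pause site insulate it from read-through. The open reading frame begins with the human IL-2 signal sequence, which directs the protein into the secretory pathway. This is followed by an HA epitope, E. coli maltose-binding protein (malE) and, according to the construct name, a TEV protease cleavage site. Next comes a fragment of human ADGRA3 (GPR125) lacking residues 1-743, with a C-terminal FLAG tag listed in the catalogue but not annotated in the feature table. The name indicates that this is the receptor's C-terminal fragment without its tethered agonist, that is, essentially the transmembrane domain. A fragment of the IGHG1 Fc region from the backbone remains downstream of the insert, followed by the SV40 poly(A) signal. The record does not say whether this Fc fragment is translated, although the C-terminal FLAG designation suggests it is not.

The stated purpose is mammalian expression of adhesion GPCR transmembrane domains, in the context of work on tethered agonist signaling. The epitope tags would allow detection of the expressed receptor.
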