Features (pLannotate 1.2.2; 17 found; start..end, strand, type, name):
    368..762     +  polyA_signal   β-globin poly(A): human β-globin polyadenylation signal
    772..843     +  CDS            large T antigen (fragment): large T antigen from SV40 (simian virus 40)
    866..987     +  polyA_signal   SV40 poly(A) signal: SV40 polyadenylation signal
   1012..1692    -  CDS            IGHG1 (fragment): IGHG1_HUMAN - Experimental evidence at protein level: Swiss-Prot protein existence level 1. Constant region of immunoglobulin heavy chains. Immunoglobulins, also known as antibodies, are membrane-bound or secreted glycoproteins produced by B lymphocytes. In the recognition phase of humoral immunity, the membrane-bound immunoglobulins serve as receptors which, upon binding of a specific antigen, trigger the clonal expansion and differentiation of B lymphocytes into immunoglobulins- secreting plasma cells. Secreted immunoglobulins mediate the effector phase of humoral immunity, which results in
   1732..3462    -  CDS            ADGRA3 (fragment): AGRA3_HUMAN - Also known as GPR125. Experimental evidence at protein level: Swiss-Prot protein existence level 1. Orphan receptor that may have a role in planar cell polarity pathway. From Homo sapiens (Human).
   3484..4584    -  CDS            malE (fragment): MALE_ECO57 - Experimental evidence at protein level: Swiss-Prot protein existence level 1. Part of the ABC transporter complex MalEFGK involved in maltose/maltodextrin import. Binds maltose and higher maltodextrins. From Escherichia coli O157:H7.
   4588..4614    -  CDS            3xHA (fragment): three tandem HA epitope tags
   4615..4674    -  sig_peptide    IL-2 signal sequence: human interleukin-2 signal sequence
   4724..4992    -  LTR            5' LTR (truncated): truncated 5' long terminal repeat (LTR) from human T-cell leukemia virus (HTLV) type 1
   5005..5216    -  promoter       EF-1α core promoter: core promoter for human elongation factor EF-1α
   5253..5344    -  misc_feature   pause site: RNA polymerase II transcriptional pause signal from the human α2 globin gene
   5355..5403    -  polyA_signal   poly(A) signal: synthetic polyadenylation signal
   5511..6099    +  rep_origin     ori: high-copy-number ColE1/pMB1/pBR322/pUC origin of replication
   6179..6482    +  enhancer       CMV enhancer: human cytomegalovirus immediate early enhancer
   6484..6583    +  promoter       CMV promoter (fragment): human cytomegalovirus (CMV) immediate early promoter
   6970..7013    +  promoter       EM7 promoter (fragment): synthetic bacterial promoter&nbsp
   7075..351     +  CDS            ble (across the origin): BLE_STRHI - Experimental evidence at protein level: Swiss-Prot protein existence level 1. Binding protein with a strong affinity to the bleomycin family of antibiotics. From Streptoalloteichus hindustanus.
>Addgene plasmid #217713 | HA-MBP-TEVpCS-ADGRA3 CTFdeltaTA-FLAG | addgene full sequence | sequence record 442646 | Addgene NGS Result
GTTCCGGTGCTCACCGCGCGCGACGTCGCCGGAGCGGTCGAGTTCTGGACCGACCGGCTCGGGTTCTCCC
GGGACTTCGTGGAGGACGACTTCGCCGGTGTGGTCCGGGACGACGTGACCCTGTTCATCAGCGCGGTCCA
GGACCAGGTGGTGCCGGACAACACCCTGGCCTGGGTGTGGGTGCGCGGCCTGGACGAGCTGTACGCCGAG
TGGTCGGAGGTCGTGTCCACGAACTTCCGGGACGCCTCCGGGCCGGCCATGACCGAGATCGGCGAGCAGC
CGTGGGGGCGGGAGTTCGCCCTGCGCGACCCGGCCGGCAACTGCGTGCACTTTGTGGCAGAGGAGCAGGA
CTGAGGATAAGCTAGAAGCTCGCTTTCTTGCTGTCCAATTTCTATTAAAGGTTCCTTTGTTCCCTAAGTC
CAACTACTAAACTGGGGGATATTATGAAGGGCCTTGAGCATCTGGATTCTGCCTAATAAAAAACATTTAT
TTTCATTGCAATGATGTATTTAAATTATTTCTGAATATTTTACTAAAAAGGGAATGTGGGAGGTCAGTGC
ATTTAAAACATAAAGAAATGAAGAGCTAGTTCAAACCTTGGGAAAATACACTATATCTTAAACTCCATGA
AAGAAGGTGAGGCTGCAAACAGCTAATGCACATTGGCAACAGCCCCTGATGCCTATGCCTTATTCATCCC
TCAGAAAAGGATTCAAGTAGAGGCTTGATTTGGAGGTTAAAGTTTTGCTATGCTGTATTTTAGAATTAAT
TCCATACCACATTTGTAGAGGTTTTACTTGCTTTAAAAAACCTCCCACACCTCCCCCTGAACCTGAAACA
TAAAATGAATGCAATTGTTGTTGTTAACTTGTTTATTGCAGCTTATAATGGTTACAAATAAAGCAATAGC
ATCACAAATTTCACAAATAAAGCATTTTTTTCACTGCATTCTAGTTGTGGTTTGTCCAAACTCATCAATG
TATCTTATCATGTCTGGCCAGCTAGCACTCATTTACCCGGAGACAGGGAGAGGCTCTTCTGCGTGTAGTG
GTTGTGCAGAGCCTCGTGCATCACGGAGCATGAGAAGACGTTCCCCTGCTGCCACCTGCTCTTGTCCACG
GTGAGCTTGCTGTAGAGGAAGAAGGAGCCGTCGGAGTCCAGCACGGGAGGCGTGGTCTTGTAGTTGTTCT
CCGGCTGCCCATTGCTCTCCCACTCCACGGCGATGTCGCTGGGATAGAAGCCTTTGACCAGGCAGGTCAG
GCTGACCTGGTTCTTGGTCATCTCCTCCCGGGATGGGGGCAGGGTGTACACCTGTGGTTCTCGGGGCTGC
CCTTTGGCTTTGGAGATGGTTTTCTCGATGGGGGCTGGGAGGGCTTTGTTGGAGACCTTGCACTTGTACT
CCTTGCCATTCAGCCAGTCCTGGTGCAGGACGGTGAGGACGCTGACCACACGGTACGTGCTGTTGTACTG
CTCCTCCCGCGGCTTTGTCTTGGCATTATGCACCTCCACGCCGTCCACGTACCAGTTGAACTTGACCTCA
GGGTCTTCGTGGCTCACGTCCACCACCACGCATGTGACCTCAGGGGTCCGGGAGATCATGAGGGTGTCCT
TGGGTTTTGGGGGGAAGAGGAAGACTGACGGTCCCCCCAGGAGTTCAGGTGCTGGGCACGGTGGGCATGT
GTGAGTTTTGTCAGATCTTCACTTGTCGTCATCGTCTTTGTAGTCAGAACCGACGGTGGTTTCGTGCTTC
CACAAACCGGTCCGAACGTTGCCTGTGCTGTCTGTGCCCAGCAAGGGCCCCTCCTGTCCGTTGGACTTGA
TTGGACCGTTTTGGATCGCGAGGTTAAGACCGTAACTTTTCTGTTGGTTCTCGAGTTCAACCACAGCAGG
CTTCCGAAGGGCGTCCTTTTTGCTGGTTGTGCTGACTGGCTTTTCGAAGTTTCTGCTAGACTTTGGCAGG
GTACTACAGGCATCAGAGGAGTCCTGTTGAGGGGGATTGTACTGACGCTCACGGTATGCGAGGTAGGCCC
GACGAGACCTGCTGTGCCCCTCGTTATTACCGAGGCGACTCTTGGGCAGGCCATTTTGTACGGAACCCTC
GACACTAGTCGGCACATCGTAGGCATACTCGCGGAGCACAGTCAGGCGAGACGCTCTATGGCCTTTGCTC
CGGTTCTTGTGATGCCTGGAAGAGTGTACATTAGTGCGGAATTGCACCTCCAATGGAGCCACGTGCATTT
TAATGTCGTTGTCCATGGAGTGCTCAGTCAGGGAGTTGTCCAGCTGTGGGGTGCTGTTCAAAGGCAGAGA
GTTTGCATGGCACTGGGCAGCCGCGGCCTGAAGATTTGTCAACTTGCACCCCTGAGATGAGTTTTTGAAG
CTAGAAGCAGATTTGTTAGTGCAACTAGACTCAGCGGAAGAGTTCGGACACTTGGGCGCCTCCCCGTTGG
TACCGTTAGAGTTAGGGGGCTGGACATTCACCTGCACGGAATAGCTAGACCTGCCCGGGCAACAGGTCAT
GATCCAAGCCAAACGAACGTCTTCGCGGTTCACACAGTGATGCACGACGAAAAAAGCGCTGAAACTCAGG
GAGGTGGCACCAAACACAAATGAGAACACCAGGTCCAGTGGATAGTACAGGGAGACGGCCAGAGCGCCGA
ACATCCACAGCGCCACGTACAGGAGCAGGGTCAAGCTGGCGCCCAACAGCTGAGAGTGGAAGGTGTGTTC
GTTCTCGAGGGCAGATGTGCTGATCAGGGAGAGACTCATGCTGTCCTGGTGGTTAATTTCTCCGTTCTCG
TTGGCTGCCAGGCGCTGTTGCTCTTCTGTCGGCTCCTTGAGCTCGTACTTACGCTCGGGGTGTCTTTTCA
ACTGAATGAAAATGGACAGAAAGTACATACAGTTGACGAATGTGATGAAAGAAGCTGGCCCATAGAAAGC
GCCAAGGGAGGGTTCCCACGCCATCCAGCAGTATGGGGCGTTCGGGCGGGAGCCGTAATTCTTGATGTTA
GCGGCTGCGGTGATGCCGCACACGATAATAGGGATACCGCCCCCGATCAGGTAAAAACGCAACATTGGAC
GGGGAGGGGGAGGGGGTTCATCCGGATCCTGGCAGCGCTTAGCTTTCTTTGTGACCTGCTTGTAGATATT
GCGGGCGGTGACCCCTACCCAGAGCACAGTAGCCAGGGTGGAGTAATGGAGGATAATGCCAACCGCCTGG
CAGATAGAAGCGTTCCTGGTCTGTGTAATGCCCCCAACGAACACAACGCAGGTCAGAAAGATGTGGAAAC
ACAGATTAACCAGCATATGCCATGACTTAAGAGAGATACGGATGAGGCTGTGATGATAAATGTAGCTAAC
GATAACAGCCAGCAAGCACAGCAACAGGATAATAGCAGTGGTGTACACAACGGGGTGAAGCAGAGAAGCC
GCTTGAGTGTACAGCTCGGACCCGGTCAGATCTTGGAAGTAAAGGTTCTCGTTGGTCTGCGCATCTTTCA
GCGCTTCATCCACGGTCTGGCGGCCGCTCGCCGCGTTAATCACCGCGGTGCGCACCGCATACCAAAACGC
GCTCATCTGCGGAATGTTCGGCATAATTTCGCCTTTCTGCGCGTTTTCCATGGTCGCCGCAATGCGCGGA
TCTTTCGCCAGTTCTTCTTCATAGCTTTTCAGCGCCACCGCGCCCAGCGGTTTATCTTTGTTCACCGCTT
CCAGGCCTTCATCGGTCAGCAGATAGTTTTCCAGAAATTCTTTCGCCAGTTCTTTGTTCGGGCTCGCCGC
GTTAATGCCCGCGCTCAGCACGCCCACAAACGGTTTGCTCGGCTGGCCTTTAAAGGTCGGCAGCACGGTC
ACGCCATAGTTCACTTTGCTGGTATCAATGTTGCTCCACGCCCACGGGCCGTTAATGGTCATCGCGGTTT
CGCCTTTGTTAAACGCCGCTTCCGCAATGCTATAATCGGTATCCGCGTTCATATGTTTGTTTTTAATCAG
ATCCACCAGAAAGGTCAGGCCCGCTTTCGCGCCCGCGTTATCCACGCCCACATCTTTAATATCATATTTG
CCGTTTTCATATTTAAACGCATAGCCGCCATCCGCCGCAATCAGCGGCCAGGTAAAATACGGTTCCTGCA
GGTTAAACATCAGCGCGCTTTTGCCTTTCGCTTTCAGTTCTTTATCCAGCGCCGGAATTTCTTCCCAGGT
TTTCGGCGGGTTCGGCAGCAGATCTTTGTTATAAATCAGGCTCAGCGCTTCCACCGCAATCGGATACGCA
ATCAGTTTGCCGTTATAGCGCACCGCATCCCAGGTAAACGGATACAGTTTATCCTGAAACGCTTTATCCG
GGGTAATTTCCGCCAGCAGGCCGCTCTGCGCATAGCCGCCAAAGCGATCATGCGCCCAAAAAATAATATC
CGGGCCATCGCCGGTCGCCGCCACCTGCGGAAATTTTTCTTCCAGTTTATCCGGATGTTCCACGGTCACT
TTAATGCCGGTATCTTTTTCAAATTTTTTGCCCACTTCCGCCAGGCCGTTATAGCCTTTATCGCCGTTAA
TCCAAATCACCAGTTTGCCTTCTTCAATTTTGGATCCAGCGTAATCTGGAACATCGTATGGGTACGAATT
CGTGACAAGTGCAAGACTTAGTGCAATGCAAGACAGGAGTTGCATCCTGTACATGGTGGCCCTCCTTCGC
CGGTGATCTCAGGTAGGCGCCGGTCACAGCTTGGATCTGTAACGGCGCAGAACAGAAAACGAAACAAAGA
CGTAGAGTTGAGCAAGCAGGGTCAGGCAAAGCGTGGAGAGCCGGCTGAGTCTAGGTAGGCTCCAAGGGAG
CGCCGGACAAAGGCCCGGTCTCGACCTGAGCTTTAAACTTACCTAGACGGCGGACGCAGTTCAGGAGGCA
CCACAGGCGGGAGGCGGCAGAACGCGACTCAACCGGCGTGGATGGCGGCCTCAGGTAGGGCGGCGGGCGC
GTGAAGGAGAGATGCGAGCCCCTCGAAGCTTCAGCTGTGTTCTGGCGGCAAACCCGTTGCGAAAAAGAAC
GTTCACGGCGACTACTGCACTTATATACGGTTCTCCCCCACCCTCGGGAAAAAGGCGGAGCCAGTACACG
ACATCACTTTCCCAGTTTACCCCGCGCCACCTTCTCTAGGCACCCGTTCAATTGCCGACCCCTCCCCCCA
ACTTCTCGGGGACTGTGGGCGATGTGCGCTCTGCCCACTGACGGGCACCGGAGCGATCGCAGATCCTTCG
ATAGAGAAATGTTCTGGCACCTGCACTTGCACTGGGGACAGCCTATTTTGCTAGTTTGTTTTGTTTCGTT
TTGTTTTGATGGAGAGCGTATGTTAGTTACGATTCACACAAAAAACCAACACACAGATGTAATGAAAATA
AAGATATTTTATTGCGGCCGCTGATTTAAATGTTAATTAACTAGCCATGACCAAAATCCCTTAACGTGAG
TTTTCGTTCCACTGAGCGTCAGACCCCGTAGAAAAGATCAAAGGATCTTCTTGAGATCCTTTTTTTCTGC
GCGTAATCTGCTGCTTGCAAACAAAAAAACCACCGCTACCAGCGGTGGTTTGTTTGCCGGATCAAGAGCT
ACCAACTCTTTTTCCGAAGGTAACTGGCTTCAGCAGAGCGCAGATACCAAATACTGTTCTTCTAGTGTAG
CCGTAGTTAGGCCACCACTTCAAGAACTCTGTAGCACCGCCTACATACCTCGCTCTGCTAATCCTGTTAC
CAGTGGCTGCTGCCAGTGGCGATAAGTCGTGTCTTACCGGGTTGGACTCAAGACGATAGTTACCGGATAA
GGCGCAGCGGTCGGGCTGAACGGGGGGTTCGTGCACACAGCCCAGCTTGGAGCGAACGACCTACACCGAA
CTGAGATACCTACAGCGTGAGCTATGAGAAAGCGCCACGCTTCCCGAAGGGAGAAAGGCGGACAGGTATC
CGGTAAGCGGCAGGGTCGGAACAGGAGAGCGCACGAGGGAGCTTCCAGGGGGAAACGCCTGGTATCTTTA
TAGTCCTGTCGGGTTTCGCCACCTCTGACTTGAGCGTCGATTTTTGTGATGCTCGTCAGGGGGGCGGAGC
CTATGGAAAAACGCCAGCAACGCGGCCTTTTTACGGTTCCTGGCCTTTTGCTGGCCTTTTGCTCACATGT
TCTTAATTAACCTGCAGGCGTTACATAACTTACGGTAAATGGCCCGCCTGGCTGACCGCCCAACGACCCC
CGCCCATTGACGTCAATAATGACGTATGTTCCCATAGTAACGCCAATAGGGACTTTCCATTGACGTCAAT
GGGTGGAGTATTTACGGTAAACTGCCCACTTGGCAGTACATCAAGTGTATCATATGCCAAGTACGCCCCC
TATTGACGTCAATGACGGTAAATGGCCCGCCTGGCATTATGCCCAGTACATGACCTTATGGGACTTTCCT
ACTTGGCAGTACATCTACGTATTAGTCATCGCTATTACCATGATGATGCGGTTTTGGCAGTACATCAATG
GGCGTGGATAGCGGTTTGACTCACGGGGATTTCCAAGTCTCCACCCCATTGACGTCAATGGGAGTTTGTT
TTGACTAGTCAGGGCCCCAACCCCCCCAAGCCCCCATTTCACAACACGCTGGCGCTACAGGCGCGTGACT
TCCCCTTGCTTTGGGGCGGGGGGCTGAGACTCCTATGTGCTCCGGATTGGTCAGGCACGGCCTTCGGCCC
CGCCTCCTGCCACCGCAGATTGGCCGCTAGGCCTCCCCGAGCGCCCTGCCTCCGAGGGCCGGCGCACCAT
AAAAGAAGCCGCCCTAGCCACGTCCCCTCGCAGTTCGGCGGTCCCGCGGGTCTGTCTCAAGCTTCTGCCT
TCTCCCTCCTGTGAGTTTGGTAAGTCACTGACTGTCTATGCCTGGGAAAGGGTGGGCAGGAGATGGGGCA
GTGCAGGAAAAGTGGCACTATGAACCCTGCAGCCCTAGTTTGACAATTAATCATTGGCATAGTATATCTG
CATAGTATAATACAACTCACTATAGCAATTGTACTAACCTTCTTCTCTTTCCTCTCCTGACAGGAGGAGC
CATCATGGCCAAGTTGACCAGTGCC
