>Addgene plasmid #217713 | HA-MBP-TEVpCS-ADGRA3 CTFdeltaTA-FLAG | depositor partial sequence | sequence record 424461 | MBP-CTFdeltaTA Insert
ATGTACAGGATGCAACTCCTGTCTTGCATTGCACTAAGTCTTGCACTTGTCACGAATTCGTACCCATACG
ATGTTCCAGATTACGCTGGATCCAAAATTGAAGAAGGCAAACTGGTGATTTGGATTAACGGCGATAAAGG
CTATAACGGCCTGGCGGAAGTGGGCAAAAAATTTGAAAAAGATACCGGCATTAAAGTGACCGTGGAACAT
CCGGATAAACTGGAAGAAAAATTTCCGCAGGTGGCGGCGACCGGCGATGGCCCGGATATTATTTTTTGGG
CGCATGATCGCTTTGGCGGCTATGCGCAGAGCGGCCTGCTGGCGGAAATTACCCCGGATAAAGCGTTTCA
GGATAAACTGTATCCGTTTACCTGGGATGCGGTGCGCTATAACGGCAAACTGATTGCGTATCCGATTGCG
GTGGAAGCGCTGAGCCTGATTTATAACAAAGATCTGCTGCCGAACCCGCCGAAAACCTGGGAAGAAATTC
CGGCGCTGGATAAAGAACTGAAAGCGAAAGGCAAAAGCGCGCTGATGTTTAACCTGCAGGAACCGTATTT
TACCTGGCCGCTGATTGCGGCGGATGGCGGCTATGCGTTTAAATATGAAAACGGCAAATATGATATTAAA
GATGTGGGCGTGGATAACGCGGGCGCGAAAGCGGGCCTGACCTTTCTGGTGGATCTGATTAAAAACAAAC
ATATGAACGCGGATACCGATTATAGCATTGCGGAAGCGGCGTTTAACAAAGGCGAAACCGCGATGACCAT
TAACGGCCCGTGGGCGTGGAGCAACATTGATACCAGCAAAGTGAACTATGGCGTGACCGTGCTGCCGACC
TTTAAAGGCCAGCCGAGCAAACCGTTTGTGGGCGTGCTGAGCGCGGGCATTAACGCGGCGAGCCCGAACA
AAGAACTGGCGAAAGAATTTCTGGAAAACTATCTGCTGACCGATGAAGGCCTGGAAGCGGTGAACAAAGA
TAAACCGCTGGGCGCGGTGGCGCTGAAAAGCTATGAAGAAGAACTGGCGAAAGATCCGCGCATTGCGGCG
ACCATGGAAAACGCGCAGAAAGGCGAAATTATGCCGAACATTCCGCAGATGAGCGCGTTTTGGTATGCGG
TGCGCACCGCGGTGATTAACGCGGCGAGCGGCCGCCAGACCGTGGATGAAGCGCTGAAAGATGCGCAGAC
CAACGAGAACCTTTACTTCCAAGATCTGACCGGGTCCGAGCTGTACACTCAAGCGGCTTCTCTGCTTCAC
CCCGTTGTGTACACCACTGCTATTATCCTGTTGCTGTGCTTGCTGGCTGTTATCGTTAGCTACATTTATC
ATCACAGCCTCATCCGTATCTCTCTTAAGTCATGGCATATGCTGGTTAATCTGTGTTTCCACATCTTTCT
GACCTGCGTTGTGTTCGTTGGGGGCATTACACAGACCAGGAACGCTTCTATCTGCCAGGCGGTTGGCATT
ATCCTCCATTACTCCACCCTGGCTACTGTGCTCTGGGTAGGGGTCACCGCCCGCAATATCTACAAGCAGG
TCACAAAGAAAGCTAAGCGCTGCCAGGATCCGGATGAACCCCCTCCCCCTCCCCGTCCAATGTTGCGTTT
TTACCTGATCGGGGGCGGTATCCCTATTATCGTGTGCGGCATCACCGCAGCCGCTAACATCAAGAATTAC
GGCTCCCGCCCGAACGCCCCATACTGCTGGATGGCGTGGGAACCCTCCCTTGGCGCTTTCTATGGGCCAG
CTTCTTTCATCACATTCGTCAACTGTATGTACTTTCTGTCCATTTTCATTCAGTTGAAAAGACACCCCGA
GCGTAAGTACGAGCTCAAGGAGCCGACAGAAGAGCAACAGCGCCTGGCAGCCAACGAGAACGGAGAAATT
AACCACCAGGACAGCATGAGTCTCTCCCTGATCAGCACATCTGCCCTCGAGAACGAACACACCTTCCACT
CTCAGCTGTTGGGCGCCAGCTTGACCCTGCTCCTGTACGTGGCGCTGTGGATGTTCGGCGCTCTGGCCGT
CTCCCTGTACTATCCACTGGACCTGGTGTTCTCATTTGTGTTTGGTGCCACCTCCCTGAGTTTCAGCGCT
TTTTTCGTCGTGCATCACTGTGTGAACCGCGAAGACGTTCGTTTGGCTTGGATCATGACCTGTTGCCCGG
GCAGGTCTAGCTATTCCGTGCAGGTGAATGTCCAGCCCCCTAACTCTAACGGTACCAACGGGGAGGCGCC
CAAGTGTCCGAACTCTTCCGCTGAGTCTAGTTGCACTAACAAATCTGCTTCTAGCTTCAAAAACTCATCT
CAGGGGTGCAAGTTGACAAATCTTCAGGCCGCGGCTGCCCAGTGCCATGCAAACTCTCTGCCTTTGAACA
GCACCCCACAGCTGGACAACTCCCTGACTGAGCACTCCATGGACAACGACATTAAAATGCACGTGGCTCC
ATTGGAGGTGCAATTCCGCACTAATGTACACTCTTCCAGGCATCACAAGAACCGGAGCAAAGGCCATAGA
GCGTCTCGCCTGACTGTGCTCCGCGAGTATGCCTACGATGTGCCGACTAGTGTCGAGGGTTCCGTACAAA
ATGGCCTGCCCAAGAGTCGCCTCGGTAATAACGAGGGGCACAGCAGGTCTCGTCGGGCCTACCTCGCATA
CCGTGAGCGTCAGTACAATCCCCCTCAACAGGACTCCTCTGATGCCTGTAGTACCCTGCCAAAGTCTAGC
AGAAACTTCGAAAAGCCAGTCAGCACAACCAGCAAAAAGGACGCCCTTCGGAAGCCTGCTGTGGTTGAAC
TCGAGAACCAACAGAAAAGTTACGGTCTTAACCTCGCGATCCAAAACGGTCCAATCAAGTCCAACGGACA
GGAGGGGCCCTTGCTGGGCACAGACAGCACAGGCAACGTTCGGACCGGTTTGTGGAAGCACGAAACCACC
GTCGGTTCTGACTACAAAGACGATGACGACAAGTGAAGATCTGACAAAACTCACACA
